Addgene plasmid #214327: pET28_human-pro-IL-18_DeltaN24
Purpose: Protein overexpression in bacteria
Depositing lab: Jonathan Kagan. Depositing organization: Boston Children's Hospital. Publication: Structural insights into cytokine cleavage by inflammatory caspase-4. Devant P, Dong Y, Mintseris J, Ma W, Gygi SP, Wu H, Kagan JC. Nature. 2023 Dec;624(7991):451-459. doi: 10.1038/s41586-023-06751-9. Epub 2023 Nov 22. PubMed 37993712.
Backbone
  Vector backbone: pET28a
  Backbone size w/o insert (bp): 5400
  Vector type: Bacterial Expression
Growth in bacteria
  Bacterial resistance: Kanamycin, 50 μg/mL
  Growth temperature: 37°C
  Growth strain: DH5alpha
  Copy number: High Copy
Gene/Insert
  Gene/Insert name: IL18 (alt names: pro-IL-18; Pro-Interleukin-18)
  Species: H. sapiens (human)
  Mutation: Deletion of first 24 amino acids
  Entrez Gene: IL18 (a.k.a. IGIF, IL-18, IL-1g, IL1F4)
  Promoter: T7
  Tag / fusion protein: His-TEV (N terminal on insert)
  Cloning method: Restriction Enzyme; 5′ cloning site BamHI (not destroyed); 3′ cloning site EcoRI (not destroyed)
  Sequencing primers: 5′ T7-fwd; 3′ T7-term
Terms and licenses: Academic/Nonprofit Terms; Industry Terms: Not Available to Industry
How to cite: pET28_human-pro-IL-18_DeltaN24 was a gift from Jonathan Kagan (Addgene plasmid # 214327 ; http://n2t.net/addgene:214327 ; RRID:Addgene_214327)
