[The description below was written by a language model from this plasmid's Addgene catalogue record and pLannotate feature annotations shown in this document.]
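Description:
pET28_human-pro-IL-18_DeltaN24 is a bacterial expression plasmid built on the pET28a backbone for overproducing a truncated form of human pro-interleukin-18 in E. coli. The sequenced construct is 5,863 nt. It replicates from a ColE1/pBR322-type origin accompanied by the rop gene and the bom mobilisation region. The catalogue lists it as high copy, although rop normally moderates copy number. Selection is by kanamycin through the aph(3')-Ia (KanR) gene. An f1 origin is also present, along with short tetracycline-resistance gene fragments that are non-functional remnants of the pBR322 lineage.

The insert is human IL18 lacking the first 24 amino acids of the pro-form, cloned between BamHI and EcoRI sites that remain intact. Expression is driven by a T7 promoter with an adjacent lac operator and the T7 gene 10 ribosome binding site, and transcription ends at the T7 terminator. The plasmid-borne lacI gene supplies repressor, so expression is held off until induction with IPTG in a host that provides T7 RNA polymerase. The protein carries an N-terminal His tag followed by the vector's thrombin site and a TEV protease site. This allows affinity purification and then removal of the tag by proteolysis. A His-tag sequence is also annotated downstream of the insert, as is typical of pET28a, but the record does not indicate whether it is translated as part of the product.

The stated purpose is protein overexpression in bacteria. The associated study concerns the structural basis of cytokine cleavage by inflammatory caspase-4, which suggests that the N-terminally truncated pro-IL-18 serves as a recombinant variant for examining how the pro-domain contributes to caspase recognition or processing.
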