Features (pLannotate 1.2.2; 22 found; start..end, strand, type, name):
     26..73      -  terminator     T7 terminator: transcription terminator for bacteriophage T7 RNA polymerase
     81..130     -  CDS            SET1 (fragment): solubility-enhancement tag derived from T7 phage gene 10B
    140..157     -  CDS            9xHis (fragment): 9xHis affinity tag
    201..707     -  CDS            IL18 (fragment): IL18_HUMAN - Also known as IGIF, IL1F4. Experimental evidence at protein level: Swiss-Prot protein existence level 1. A proinflammatory cytokine primarily involved in polarized T- helper 1 (Th1) cell and natural killer (NK) cell immune responses (Probable). Upon binding to IL18R1 and IL18RAP, forms a signaling ternary complex which activates NF-kappa-B, triggering synthesis of inflammatory mediators (PubMed:14528293, PubMed:25500532). Synergizes with IL12/interleukin-12 to induce IFNG synthesis from T-helper 1 (Th1) cells and natural killer (NK) cells (Probable) (PubMed:10653850). From Homo sa
    714..734     -  CDS            TEV site: tobacco etch virus (TEV) protease recognition and cleavage site
    741..758     -  CDS            thrombin site: thrombin recognition and cleavage site
    769..785     -  CDS            capTEV™ (fragment): composite tag for in vivo biotinylation, TEV protease cleavage, and 6xHis tagging
    804..826     -  RBS            RBS: efficient ribosome binding site from bacteriophage T7 gene 10 (Olins and Rangwala, 1989)
    841..865     -  protein_bind   lac operator: The lac repressor binds to the lac operator to inhibit transcription in E. coli. This inhibition can be relieved by adding lactose or isopropyl-β-D-thiogalactopyranoside (IPTG). lac repressor encoded by lacI
    866..884     -  promoter       T7 promoter: promoter for bacteriophage T7 RNA polymerase
    906..1185    +  CDS            TcR (fragment): tetracycline efflux protein; tet; confers resistance to tetracycline
   1193..1270    +  promoter       lacI promoter: lacI
   1271..2353    +  CDS            lacI: lac repressor; lacI; The lac repressor binds to the lac operator to inhibit transcription in E. coli. This inhibition can be relieved by adding lactose or isopropyl-β-D-thiogalactopyranoside (IPTG).
   2366..2387    +  protein_bind   CAP binding site: CAP binding activates transcription in the presence of cAMP. E. coli catabolite activator protein
   2402..2693    +  CDS            TcR (fragment): tetracycline efflux protein; tet; confers resistance to tetracycline
   2765..3145    -  CDS            YPB1_ECOLX: Protein predicted: Swiss-Prot protein existence level 4. From Escherichia coli.
   3162..3353    +  CDS            rop: Rop protein, which maintains plasmids at low copy number; rop
   3455..3594    +  misc_feature   bom: basis of mobility region from pBR322
   3780..4368    -  rep_origin     ori: high-copy-number ColE1/pMB1/pBR322/pUC origin of replication
   4490..5305    +  CDS            KanR: aminoglycoside phosphotransferase; aph(3')-Ia; confers resistance to kanamycin in bacteria or G418 (Geneticin®) in eukaryotes
   5314..5371    -  promoter       AmpR promoter (fragment): bla
   5424..5852    -  rep_origin     f1 ori (sequence partly withheld): f1 bacteriophage origin of replication; arrow indicates direction of (+) strand synthesis
>Addgene plasmid #214327 | pET28_human-pro-IL-18_DeltaN24 | addgene full sequence | sequence record 423175 | Addgene NGS Result
ATCCGGATATAGTTCCTCCTTTCAGCAAAAAACCCCTCAAGACCCGTTTAGAGGCCCCAAGGGGTTATGC
TAGTTATTGCTCAGCGGTGGCAGCAGCCAACTCAGCTTCCTTTCGGGCTTTGTTAGCAGCCGGATCTCAG
TGGTGGTGGTGGTGGTGCTCGAGTGCGGCCGCAAGCTTGTCGACGGAGCTCGAATTCCTAGTCTTCGTTT
TGAACAGTGAACATTATAGATCTATCCCCCAATTCATCCTCTTTTTTCAAAATGAGTTTAAAAAGGTCTC
TCTCTTTTTCACAAGCTAGAAAGTATCCTTCGTATGATGAAGATTCAAATTGCATCTTATTATCATGTCC
TGGGACACTTCTCTGAAAGAATATGATGTCACTTTTTGTATCCTTGATGTTATCAGGAGGATTCATTTCC
TTAAAGGAAATAATTTTGTTCTCACAGGAGAGAGTTGAAATTTTCTCACACTTCACAGAGATAGTTACAG
CCATACCTCTAGGCTGGCTATCTTTATACATACTTATAATAAATATGGTCCGGGGTGCATTATCTCTACA
GTCAGAATCAGTCATATCTTCAAATAGAGGCCGATTTCCTTGGTCAATGAAGAGAACTTGGTCATTCAAA
TTTCTTATGACTGATAATTTAGATTCAAGCTTGCCAAAGTAATCTGATTCCAGGTTTTCATCATCTTCAG
CTATAAAGGATCCGCCCTGAAAATACAGGTTTTCCATATGGCTGCCGCGCGGCACCAGGCCGCTGCTGTG
ATGATGATGATGATGGCTGCTGCCCATGGTATATCTCCTTCTTAAAGTTAAACAAAATTATTTCTAGAGG
GGAATTGTTATCCGCTCACAATTCCCCTATAGTGAGTCGTATTAATTTCGCGGGATCGAGATCTCGATCC
TCTACGCCGGACGCATCGTGGCCGGCATCACCGGCGCCACAGGTGCGGTTGCTGGCGCCTATATCGCCGA
CATCACCGATGGGGAAGATCGGGCTCGCCACTTCGGGCTCATGAGCGCTTGTTTCGGCGTGGGTATGGTG
GCAGGCCCCGTGGCCGGGGGACTGTTGGGCGCCATCTCCTTGCATGCACCATTCCTTGCGGCGGCGGTGC
TCAACGGCCTCAACCTACTACTGGGCTGCTTCCTAATGCAGGAGTCGCATAAGGGAGAGCGTCGAGATCC
CGGACACCATCGAATGGCGCAAAACCTTTCGCGGTATGGCATGATAGCGCCCGGAAGAGAGTCAATTCAG
GGTGGTGAATGTGAAACCAGTAACGTTATACGATGTCGCAGAGTATGCCGGTGTCTCTTATCAGACCGTT
TCCCGCGTGGTGAACCAGGCCAGCCACGTTTCTGCGAAAACGCGGGAAAAAGTGGAAGCGGCGATGGCGG
AGCTGAATTACATTCCCAACCGCGTGGCACAACAACTGGCGGGCAAACAGTCGTTGCTGATTGGCGTTGC
CACCTCCAGTCTGGCCCTGCACGCGCCGTCGCAAATTGTCGCGGCGATTAAATCTCGCGCCGATCAACTG
GGTGCCAGCGTGGTGGTGTCGATGGTAGAACGAAGCGGCGTCGAAGCCTGTAAAGCGGCGGTGCACAATC
TTCTCGCGCAACGCGTCAGTGGGCTGATCATTAACTATCCGCTGGATGACCAGGATGCCATTGCTGTGGA
AGCTGCCTGCACTAATGTTCCGGCGTTATTTCTTGATGTCTCTGACCAGACACCCATCAACAGTATTATT
TTCTCCCATGAAGACGGTACGCGACTGGGCGTGGAGCATCTGGTCGCATTGGGTCACCAGCAAATCGCGC
TGTTAGCGGGCCCATTAAGTTCTGTCTCGGCGCGTCTGCGTCTGGCTGGCTGGCATAAATATCTCACTCG
CAATCAAATTCAGCCGATAGCGGAACGGGAAGGCGACTGGAGTGCCATGTCCGGTTTTCAACAAACCATG
CAAATGCTGAATGAGGGCATCGTTCCCACTGCGATGCTGGTTGCCAACGATCAGATGGCGCTGGGCGCAA
TGCGCGCCATTACCGAGTCCGGGCTGCGCGTTGGTGCGGATATCTCGGTAGTGGGATACGACGATACCGA
AGACAGCTCATGTTATATCCCGCCGTTAACCACCATCAAACAGGATTTTCGCCTGCTGGGGCAAACCAGC
GTGGACCGCTTGCTGCAACTCTCTCAGGGCCAGGCGGTGAAGGGCAATCAGCTGTTGCCCGTCTCACTGG
TGAAAAGAAAAACCACCCTGGCGCCCAATACGCAAACCGCCTCTCCCCGCGCGTTGGCCGATTCATTAAT
GCAGCTGGCACGACAGGTTTCCCGACTGGAAAGCGGGCAGTGAGCGCAACGCAATTAATGTAAGTTAGCT
CACTCATTAGGCACCGGGATCTCGACCGATGCCCTTGAGAGCCTTCAACCCAGTCAGCTCCTTCCGGTGG
GCGCGGGGCATGACTATCGTCGCCGCACTTATGACTGTCTTCTTTATCATGCAACTCGTAGGACAGGTGC
CGGCAGCGCTCTGGGTCATTTTCGGCGAGGACCGCTTTCGCTGGAGCGCGACGATGATCGGCCTGTCGCT
TGCGGTATTCGGAATCTTGCACGCCCTCGCTCAAGCCTTCGTCACTGGTCCCGCCACCAAACGTTTCGGC
GAGAAGCAGGCCATTATCGCCGGCATGGCGGCCCCACGGGTGCGCATGATCGTGCTCCTGTCGTTGAGGA
CCCGGCTAGGCTGGCGGGGTTGCCTTACTGGTTAGCAGAATGAATCACCGATACGCGAGCGAACGTGAAG
CGACTGCTGCTGCAAAACGTCTGCGACCTGAGCAACAACATGAATGGTCTTCGGTTTCCGTGTTTCGTAA
AGTCTGGAAACGCGGAAGTCAGCGCCCTGCACCATTATGTTCCGGATCTGCATCGCAGGATGCTGCTGGC
TACCCTGTGGAACACCTACATCTGTATTAACGAAGCGCTGGCATTGACCCTGAGTGATTTTTCTCTGGTC
CCGCCGCATCCATACCGCCAGTTGTTTACCCTCACAACGTTCCAGTAACCGGGCATGTTCATCATCAGTA
ACCCGTATCGTGAGCATCCTCTCTCGTTTCATCGGTATCATTACCCCCATGAACAGAAATCCCCCTTACA
CGGAGGCATCAGTGACCAAACAGGAAAAAACCGCCCTTAACATGGCCCGCTTTATCAGAAGCCAGACATT
AACGCTTCTGGAGAAACTCAACGAGCTGGACGCGGATGAACAGGCAGACATCTGTGAATCGCTTCACGAC
CACGCTGATGAGCTTTACCGCAGCTGCCTCGCGCGTTTCGGTGATGACGGTGAAAACCTCTGACACATGC
AGCTCCCGGAGACGGTCACAGCTTGTCTGTAAGCGGATGCCGGGAGCAGACAAGCCCGTCAGGGCGCGTC
AGCGGGTGTTGGCGGGTGTCGGGGCGCAGCCATGACCCAGTCACGTAGCGATAGCGGAGTGTATACTGGC
TTAACTATGCGGCATCAGAGCAGATTGTACTGAGAGTGCACCATTGCGGTGTGAAATACCGCACAGATGC
GTAAGGAGAAAATACCGCATCAGGCGCTCTTCCGCTTCCTCGCTCACTGACTCGCTGCGCTCGGTCGTTC
GGCTGCGGCGAGCGGTATCAGCTCACTCAAAGGCGGTAATACGGTTATCCACAGAATCAGGGGATAACGC
AGGAAAGAACATGTGAGCAAAAGGCCAGCAAAAGGCCAGGAACCGTAAAAAGGCCGCGTTGCTGGCGTTT
TTCCATAGGCTCCGCCCCCCTGACGAGCATCACAAAAATCGACGCTCAAGTCAGAGGTGGCGAAACCCGA
CAGGACTATAAAGATACCAGGCGTTTCCCCCTGGAAGCTCCCTCGTGCGCTCTCCTGTTCCGACCCTGCC
GCTTACCGGATACCTGTCCGCCTTTCTCCCTTCGGGAAGCGTGGCGCTTTCTCATAGCTCACGCTGTAGG
TATCTCAGTTCGGTGTAGGTCGTTCGCTCCAAGCTGGGCTGTGTGCACGAACCCCCCGTTCAGCCCGACC
GCTGCGCCTTATCCGGTAACTATCGTCTTGAGTCCAACCCGGTAAGACACGACTTATCGCCACTGGCAGC
AGCCACTGGTAACAGGATTAGCAGAGCGAGGTATGTAGGCGGTGCTACAGAGTTCTTGAAGTGGTGGCCT
AACTACGGCTACACTAGAAGGACAGTATTTGGTATCTGCGCTCTGCTGAAGCCAGTTACCTTCGGAAAAA
GAGTTGGTAGCTCTTGATCCGGCAAACAAACCACCGCTGGTAGCGGTGGTTTTTTTGTTTGCAAGCAGCA
GATTACGCGCAGAAAAAAAGGATCTCAAGAAGATCCTTTGATCTTTTCTACGGGGTCTGACGCTCAGTGG
AACGAAAACTCACGTTAAGGGATTTTGGTCATGAACAATAAAACTGTCTGCTTACATAAACAGTAATACA
AGGGGTGTTATGAGCCATATTCAACGGGAAACGTCTTGCTCTAGGCCGCGATTAAATTCCAACATGGATG
CTGATTTATATGGGTATAAATGGGCTCGCGATAATGTCGGGCAATCAGGTGCGACAATCTATCGATTGTA
TGGGAAGCCCGATGCGCCAGAGTTGTTTCTGAAACATGGCAAAGGTAGCGTTGCCAATGATGTTACAGAT
GAGATGGTCAGACTAAACTGGCTGACGGAATTTATGCCTCTTCCGACCATCAAGCATTTTATCCGTACTC
CTGATGATGCATGGTTACTCACCACTGCGATCCCCGGGAAAACAGCATTCCAGGTATTAGAAGAATATCC
TGATTCAGGTGAAAATATTGTTGATGCGCTGGCAGTGTTCCTGCGCCGGTTGCATTCGATTCCTGTTTGT
AATTGTCCTTTTAACAGCGATCGCGTATTTCGTCTCGCTCAGGCGCAATCACGAATGAATAACGGTTTGG
TTGATGCGAGTGATTTTGATGACGAGCGTAATGGCTGGCCTGTTGAACAAGTCTGGAAAGAAATGCATAA
ACTTTTGCCATTCTCACCGGATTCAGTCGTCACTCATGGTGATTTCTCACTTGATAACCTTATTTTTGAC
GAGGGGAAATTAATAGGTTGTATTGATGTTGGACGAGTCGGAATCGCAGACCGATACCAGGATCTTGCCA
TCCTATGGAACTGCCTCGGTGAGTTTTCTCCTTCATTACAGAAACGGCTTTTTCAAAAATATGGTATTGA
TAATCCTGATATGAATAAATTGCAGTTTCATTTGATGCTCGATGAGTTTTTCTAAGAATTAATTCATGAG
CGGATACATATTTGAATGTATTTAGAAAAATAAACAAATAGGGGTTCCGCGCACATTTCCCCGAAAAGTG
CCACCTAAATTGTAAGCGTTAATATTTTGTTAAAATTCGCGTTAAATTTTTGTTAAATCAGCTCATTTTT
TAACCAATAGGCCGAAATCGGCAAAATCCCTTATAAATCAAAAGAATAGACCGAGATAGGGT
[37 nt withheld, positions 5523-5559]
AAAGAACGTGGACTCCAACGTCAAAGG
[49 nt withheld, positions 5587-5635]
T
[91 nt withheld, positions 5637-5727]
G
[124 nt withheld, positions 5729-5852]
CCCATTCGCCA
